>Addgene plasmid #50734 | pSLIK-NFLAG-hEWSR1G511A-CMyc | addgene full sequence | sequence record 481096 | Addgene NGS Result
ACAAGTTTGTACAAAAAAGCAGGCTTTAAAGGAACCAATTCAGTCGACTGGATCCTTTACCACTCCCTAT
CAGTGATAGAGAAAAGTGAAAGTCGAGTTTACCACTCCCTATCAGTGATAGAGAAAAGTGAAAGTCGAGT
TTACCACTCCCTATCAGTGATAGAGAAAAGTGAAAGTCGAGTTTACCACTCCCTATCAGTGATAGAGAAA
AGTGAAAGTCGAGTGTTTACCACTCCCTATCAGTGATAGAGAAAAGTGAAAGTCGAGTTTACCACTCCCT
ATCAGTGATAGAGAAAAGTGAAAGTCGAGTTTACCACTCCCTATCAGTGATAGAGAAAAGTGAAAGTCGA
GCTCGGTACCCGGGTCGAGGTAGGCGTGTACGGTGGGAGGCCTATATAAGCAGAGCTCGTTTAGTGAACC
GTCAGATCGCCTGGAGACGCCATCCACGCTGTTTTGACCTCCATAGAAGACACCGGGACCGATCCAGCCT
CCGCGGCCCCGAACTAGTCACCATGGACTACAAGGACGACGATGACAAAATGGCGTCCACGGATTACAGT
ACCTATAGCCAAGCTGCAGCGCAGCAGGGCTACAGTGCTTACACCGCCCAGCCCACTCAAGGATATGCAC
AGACCACCCAGGCATATGGGCAACAAAGCTATGGAACCTATGGACAGCCCACTGATGTCAGCTATACCCA
GGCTCAGACCACTGCAACCTATGGGCAGACCGCCTATGCAACTTCTTATGGACAGCCTCCCACTGGTTAT
ACTACTCCAACTGCCCCCCAGGCATACAGCCAGCCTGTCCAGGGGTATGGCACTGGTGCTTATGATACCA
CCACTGCTACAGTCACCACCACCCAGGCCTCCTATGCAGCTCAGTCTGCATATGGCACTCAGCCTGCTTA
TCCAGCCTATGGGCAGCAGCCAGCAGCCACTGCACCTACAAGACCGCAGGATGGAAACAAGCCCACTGAG
ACTAGTCAACCTCAATCTAGCACAGGGGGTTACAACCAGCCCAGCCTAGGATATGGACAGAGTAACTACA
GTTATCCCCAGGTACCTGGGAGCTACCCCATGCAGCCAGTCACTGCACCTCCATCCTACCCTCCTACCAG
CTATTCCTCTACACAGCCGACTAGTTATGATCAGAGCAGTTACTCTCAGCAGAACACCTATGGGCAACCG
AGCAGCTATGGACAGCAGAGTAGCTATGGTCAACAAAGCAGCTATGGGCAGCAGCCTCCCACTAGTTACC
CACCCCAAACTGGATCCTACAGCCAAGCTCCAAGTCAATATAGCCAACAGAGCAGCAGCTACGGGCAGCA
GAGTTCATTCCGACAGGACCACCCCAGTAGCATGGGTGTTTATGGGCAGGAGTCTGGAGGATTTTCCGGA
CCAGGAGAGAACCGGAGCATGAGTGGCCCTGATAACCGGGGCAGGGGAAGAGGGGGATTTGATCGTGGAG
GCATGAGCAGAGGTGGGCGGGGAGGAGGACGCGGTGGAATGGGCGCTGGAGAGCGAGGTGGCTTCAATAA
GCCTGGTGGACCCATGGATGAAGGACCAGATCTTGATCTAGGCCCACCTGTAGATCCAGATGAAGACTCT
GACAACAGTGCAATTTATGTACAAGGATTAAATGACAGTGTGACTCTAGATGATCTGGCAGACTTCTTTA
AGCAGTGTGGGGTTGTTAAGATGAACAAGAGAACTGGGCAACCCATGATCCACATCTACCTGGACAAGGA
AACAGGAAAGCCCAAAGGCGATGCCACAGTGTCCTATGAAGACCCACCCACTGCCAAGGCTGCCGTGGAA
TGGTTTGATGGGAAAGATTTTCAAGGGAGCAAACTTAAAGTCTCCCTTGCTCGGAAGAAGCCTCCAATGA
ACAGTATGCGGGGTGGTCTGCCACCCCGTGAGGGCAGAGGCATGCCACCACCACTCCGTGGAGGTCCAGG
AGGCCCAGGAGGTCCTGGGGGACCCATGGGTCGCATGGGAGGCCGTGGAGGAGATAGAGGAGGCTTCCCT
CCAAGAGGACCCCGGGGTTCCCGAGGGAACCCCTCTGGAGCAGGAAACGTCCAGCACCGAGCTGGAGACT
GGCAGTGTCCCAATCCGGGTTGTGGAAACCAGAACTTCGCCTGGAGAACAGAGTGCAACCAGTGTAAGGC
CCCAAAGCCTGAAGGCTTCCTCCCGCCACCCTTTCCGCCCCCGGGTGGTGATCGTGGCAGAGGTGGCCCT
GGTGGCATGCGGGGAGGAAGAGGTGGCCTCATGGATCGTGGTGGTCCCGGTGGAATGTTCAGAGGTGGCC
GTGGTGGAGACAGAGGTGGCTTCCGTGGTGGCCGGGGCATGGACCGAGGTGGCTTTGGTGGAGGAAGACG
AGGTGGCCCTGGGGGGCCCCCTGGACCTTTGATGGAACAGATGGGAGGAAGAAGAGGAGGACGTGGAGGA
CCTGGAAAAATGGATAAAGGCGAGCACCGTCAGGAGCGCAGAGATCGGCCCTACGAACAAAAACTCATCT
CAGAAGAGGATCTGTAGGCGGCCGCACTCGAGATATCTAGACCCAGCTTTCTTGTACAAAGTGGTTGATA
ACATCTCGAGCCATAAAGATGGTTAATTAACCCACCCAAGATCTGGCCTCCGCGCCGGGTTTTGGCGCCT
CCCGCGGGCGCCCCCCTCCTCACGGCGAGCGCTGCCACGTCAGACGAAGGGCGCAGCGAGCGTCCTGATC
CTTCCGCCCGGACGCTCAGGACAGCGGCCCGCTGCTCATAAGACTCGGCCTTAGAACCCCAGTATCAGCA
GAAGGACATTTTAGGACGGGACTTGGGTGACTCTAGGGCACTGGTTTTCTTTCCAGAGAGCGGAACAGGC
GAGGAAAAGTAGTCCCTTCTCGGCGATTCTGCGGAGGGATCTCCGTGGGGCGGTGAACGCCGATGATTAT
ATAAGGACGCGCCGGGTGTGGCACAGCTAGTTCCGTCGCAGCCGGGATTTGGGTCGCGGTTCTTGTTTGT
GGATCGCTGTGATCGTCACTTGGTGAGTAGCGGGCTGCTGGGCTGGCCGGGGCTTTCGTGGCCGCCGGGC
CGCTCGGTGGGACGGAAGCGTGTGGAGAGACCGCCAAGGGCTGTAGTCTGGGTCCGCGAGCAAGGTTGCC
CTGAACTGGGGGTTGGGGGGAGCGCAGCAAAATGGCGGCTGTTCCCGAGTCTTGAATGGAAGACGCTTGT
GAGGCGGGCTGTGAGGTCGTTGAAACAAGGTGGGGGGCATGGTGGGCGGCAAGAACCCAAGGTCTTGAGG
CCTTCGCTAATGCGGGAAAGCTCTTATTCGGGTGAGATGGGCTGGGGCACCATCTGGGGACCCTGACGTG
AAGTTTGTCACTGACTGGAGAACTCGGTTTGTCGTCTGTTGCGGGGGCGGCAGTTATGGCGGTGCCGTTG
GGCAGTGCACCCGTACCTTTGGGAGCGCGCGCCCTCGTCGTGTCGTGACGTCACCCGTTCTGTTGGCTTA
TAATGCAGGGTGGGGCCACCTGCCGGTAGGTGTGCGGTAGGCTTTTCTCCGTCGCAGGACGCAGGGTTCG
GGCCTAGGGTAGGCTCTCCTGAATCGACAGGCGCCGGACCTCTGGTGAGGGGAGGGATAAGTGAGGCGTC
AGTTTCTTTGGTCGGTTTTATGTACCTATCTTCTTAAGTAGCTGAAGCTCCGGTTTTGAACTATGCGCTC
GGGGTTGGCGAGTGTGTTTTGTGAAGTTTTTTAGGCACCTTTTGAAATGTAATCATTTGGGTCAATATGT
AATTTTCAGTGTTAGACTAGTAAATTGTCCGCTAAATTCTGGCCGTTTTTGGCTTTTTTGTTAGACGAAG
CTTGGTACCGAGCTCGGATCTCCACCCCGTACCGGTCCTGCAGTCGAATTCACCATGTCTAGACTGGACA
AGAGCAAAGTCATAAACGGAGCTCTGGAATTACTCAATGGTGTCGGTATCGAAGGCCTGACGACAAGGAA
ACTCGCTCAAAAGCTGGGAGTTGAGCAGCCTACCCTGTACTGGCACGTGAAGAACAAGCGGGCCCTGCTC
GATGCCCTGCCAATCGAGATGCTGGACAGGCATCATACCCACTTCTGCCCCCTGGAAGGCGAGTCATGGC
AAGACTTTCTGCGGAACAACGCCAAGTCATACCGCTGTGCTCTCCTCTCACATCGCGACGGGGCTAAAGT
GCATCTCGGCACCCGCCCAACAGAGAAACAGTACGAAACCCTGGAAAATCAGCTCGCGTTCCTGTGTCAG
CAAGGCTTCTCCCTGGAGAACGCACTGTACGCTCTGTCCGCCGTGGGCCACTTTACACTGGGCTGCGTAT
TGGAGGAACAGGAGCATCAAGTAGCAAAAGAGGAAAGAGAGACACCTACCACCGATTCTATGCCCCCACT
TCTGAGACAAGCAATTGAGCTGTTCGACCGGCAGGGAGCCGAACCTGCCTTCCTTTTCGGCCTGGAACTA
ATCATATGTGGCCTGGAGAAACAGCTAAAGTGCGAAAGCGGCGGGCCGACCGACGCCCTTGACGATTTTG
ACTTAGACATGCTCCCAGCCGATGCCCTTGACGACTTTGACCTTGATATGCTGCCTGCTGACGCTCTTGA
CGATTTTGACCTTGACATGCTCCCCGGGTAACTAAGTAAGGATCCGCGGCCGCACTAGAGGAATTCCGCC
CCTCTCCCCCCCCCCCCTCTCCCTCCCCCCCCCCTAACGTTACTGGCCGAAGCCGCTTGGAATAAGGCCG
GTGTGCGTTTGTCTATATGTTATTTTCCACCATATTGCCGTCTTTTGGCAATGTGAGGGCCCGGAAACCT
GGCCCTGTCTTCTTGACGAGCATTCCTAGGGGTCTTTCCCCTCTCGCCAAAGGAATGCAAGGTCTGTTGA
ATGTCGTGAAGGAAGCAGTTCCTCTGGAAGCTTCTTGAAGACAAACAACGTCTGTAGCGACCCTTTGCAG
GCAGCGGAACCCCCCACCTGGCGACAGGTGCCTCTGCGGCCAAAAGCCACGTGTATAAGATACACCTGCA
AAGGCGGCACAACCCCAGTGCCACGTTGTGAGTTGGATAGTTGTGGAAAGAGTCAAATGGCTCTCCTCAA
GCGTATTCAACAAGGGGCTGAAGGATGCCCAGAAGGTACCCCATTGTATGGGATCTGATCTGGGGCCTCG
GTGCACATGCTTTACATGTGTTTAGTCGAGGTTAAAAAAACGTCTAGGCCCCCCGAACCACGGGGACGTG
GTTTTCCTTTGAAAAACACGATGATAAGCTTACCGGTCCACCATGATTGAACAAGATGGATTGCACGCAG
GTTCTCCGGCCGCTTGGGTGGAGAGGCTATTCGGCTATGACTGGGCACAACAGACAATCGGCTGCTCTGA
TGCCGCCGTGTTCCGGCTGTCAGCGCAGGGGCGCCCGGTTCTTTTTGTCAAGACCGACCTGTCCGGTGCC
CTGAATGAACTGCAAGACGAGGCAGCGCGGCTATCGTGGCTGGCCACGACGGGCGTTCCTTGCGCAGCTG
TGCTCGACGTTGTCACTGAAGCGGGAAGGGACTGGCTGCTATTGGGCGAAGTGCCGGGGCAGGATCTCCT
GTCATCTCACCTTGCTCCTGCCGAGAAAGTATCCATCATGGCTGATGCAATGCGGCGGCTGCATACGCTT
GATCCGGCTACCTGCCCATTCGACCACCAAGCGAAACATCGCATCGAGCGAGCACGTACTCGGATGGAAG
CCGGTCTTGTCGATCAGGATGATCTGGACGAAGAGCATCAGGGGCTCGCGCCAGCCGAACTGTTCGCCAG
GCTCAAGGCGAGCATGCCCGACGGCGAGGATCTCGTCGTGACCCATGGCGATGCCTGCTTGCCGAATATC
ATGGTGGAAAATGGCCGCTTTTCTGGATTCATCGACTGTGGCCGGCTGGGTGTGGCGGACCGCTATCAGG
ACATAGCGTTGGCTACCCGTGATATTGCTGAAGAGCTTGGCGGCGAATGGGCTGACCGCTTCCTCGTGCT
TTACGGTATCGCCGCTCCCGATTCGCAGCGCATCGCCTTCTATCGCCTTCTTGACGAGTTCTTCTGATGT
ACAAGTAAAGCGGCCGCGACTCTAGATCATAATCAGCCATACCACATTTGTAGAGGTTTTACTTGCTTTA
AAAAACCTCCCACACCTCCCCCTGAACCTGAAACATAAAATGAATGCAATTGTTGTTGTTTAGTCCCTCC
CAATTCGATATCAAGCTTATCGATAATCAACCTCTGGATTACAAAATTTGTGAAAGATTGACTGGTATTC
TTAACTATGTTGCTCCTTTTACGCTATGTGGATACGCTGCTTTAATGCCTTTGTATCATGCTATTGCTTC
CCGTATGGCTTTCATTTTCTCCTCCTTGTATAAATCCTGGTTGCTGTCTCTTTATGAGGAGTTGTGGCCC
GTTGTCAGGCAACGTGGCGTGGTGTGCACTGTGTTTGCTGACGCAACCCCCACTGGTTGGGGCATTGCCA
CCACCTGTCAGCTCCTTTCCGGGACTTTCGCTTTCCCCCTCCCTATTGCCACGGCGGAACTCATCGCCGC
CTGCCTTGCCCGCTGCTGGACAGGGGCTCGGCTGTTGGGCACTGACAATTCCGTGGTGTTGTCGGGGAAA
TCATCGTCCTTTCCTTGGCTGCTCGCCTGTGTTGCCACCTGGATTCTGCGCGGGACGTCCTTCTGCTACG
TCCCTTCGGCCCTCAATCCAGCGGACCTTCCTTCCCGCGGCCTGCTGCCGGCTCTGCGGCCTCTTCCGCG
TCTTCGCCTTCGCCCTCAGACGAGTCGGATCTCCCTTTGGGCCGCCTCCCCGCATCGATACCGTCGACCT
CGATCGAGACCTAGAAAAACATGGAGCAATCACAAGTAGCAATACAGCAGCTACCAATGCTGATTGTGCC
TGGCTAGAAGCACAAGAGGAGGAGGAGGTGGGTTTTCCAGTCACACCTCAGGTACCTTTAAGACCAATGA
CTTACAAGGCAGCTGTAGATCTTAGCCACTTTTTAAAAGAAAAGGGGGGACTGGAAGGGCTAATTCACTC
CCAACGAAGACAAGATATCCTTGATCTGTGGATCTACCACACACAAGGCTACTTCCCTGATTGGCAGAAC
TACACACCAGGGCCAGGGATCAGATATCCACTGACCTTTGGATGGTGCTACAAGCTAGTACCAGTTGAGC
AAGAGAAGGTAGAAGAAGCCAATGAAGGAGAGAACACCCGCTTGTTACACCCTGTGAGCCTGCATGGGAT
GGATGACCCGGAGAGAGAAGTATTAGAGTGGAGGTTTGACAGCCGCCTAGCATTTCATCACATGGCCCGA
GAGCTGCATCCGGACTGTACTGGGTCTCTCTGGTTAGACCAGATCTGAGCCTGGGAGCTCTCTGGCTAAC
TAGGGAACCCACTGCTTAAGCCTCAATAAAGCTTGCCTTGAGTGCTTCAAGTAGTGTGTGCCCGTCTGTT
GTGTGACTCTGGTAACTAGAGATCCCTCAGACCCTTTTAGTCAGTGTGGAAAATCTCTAGCAGGGCCCGT
TTAAACCCGCTGATCAGCCTCGACTGTGCCTTCTAGTTGCCAGCCATCTGTTGTTTGCCCCTCCCCCGTG
CCTTCCTTGACCCTGGAAGGTGCCACTCCCACTGTCCTTTCCTAATAAAATGAGGAAATTGCATCGCATT
GTCTGAGTAGGTGTCATTCTATTCTGGGGGGTGGGGTGGGGCAGGACAGCAAGGGGGAGGATTGGGAAGA
CAATAGCAGGCATGCTGGGGATGCGGTGGGCTCTATGGCTTCTGAGGCGGAAAGAACCAGCTGGGGCTCT
AGGGGGTATCCCC
[124 nt withheld, positions 7854-7977]
C
[91 nt withheld, positions 7979-8069]
A
[49 nt withheld, positions 8071-8119]
CCTTTGACGTTGGAGTCCACGTTCTTT
[37 nt withheld, positions 8147-8183]
ACCCTATCTCGGTCTATTCTTTTGATTTATAAGGGATTTTGCCGATTTCGGCCTATTGGTTAAAAAATGA
GCTGATTTAACAAAAATTTAACGCGAATTAATTCTGTGGAATGTGTGTCAGTTAGGGTGTGGAAAGTCCC
CAGGCTCCCCAGCAGGCAGAAGTATGCAAAGCATGCATCTCAATTAGTCAGCAACCAGGTGTGGAAAGTC
CCCAGGCTCCCCAGCAGGCAGAAGTATGCAAAGCATGCATCTCAATTAGTCAGCAACCATAGTCCCGCCC
CTAACTCCGCCCATCCCGCCCCTAACTCCGCCCAGTTCCGCCCATTCTCCGCCCCATGGCTGACTAATTT
TTTTTATTTATGCAGAGGCCGAGGCCGCCTCTGCCTCTGAGCTATTCCAGAAGTAGTGAGGAGGCTTTTT
TGGAGGCCTAGGCTTTTGCAAAAAGCTCCCGGGAGCTTGTATATCCATTTTCGGATCTGATCAGCACGTG
TTGACAATTAATCATCGGCATAGTATATCGGCATAGTATAATACGACAAGGTGAGGAACTAAACCATGGC
CAAGTTGACCAGTGCCGTTCCGGTGCTCACCGCGCGCGACGTCGCCGGAGCGGTCGAGTTCTGGACCGAC
CGGCTCGGGTTCTCCCGGGACTTCGTGGAGGACGACTTCGCCGGTGTGGTCCGGGACGACGTGACCCTGT
TCATCAGCGCGGTCCAGGACCAGGTGGTGCCGGACAACACCCTGGCCTGGGTGTGGGTGCGCGGCCTGGA
CGAGCTGTACGCCGAGTGGTCGGAGGTCGTGTCCACGAACTTCCGGGACGCCTCCGGGCCGGCCATGACC
GAGATCGGCGAGCAGCCGTGGGGGCGGGAGTTCGCCCTGCGCGACCCGGCCGGCAACTGCGTGCACTTCG
TGGCCGAGGAGCAGGACTGACACGTGCTACGAGATTTCGATTCCACCGCCGCCTTCTATGAAAGGTTGGG
CTTCGGAATCGTTTTCCGGGACGCCGGCTGGATGATCCTCCAGCGCGGGGATCTCATGCTGGAGTTCTTC
GCCCACCCCAACTTGTTTATTGCAGCTTATAATGGTTACAAATAAAGCAATAGCATCACAAATTTCACAA
ATAAAGCATTTTTTTCACTGCATTCTAGTTGTGGTTTGTCCAAACTCATCAATGTATCTTATCATGTCTG
TATACCGTCGACCTCTAGCTAGAGCTTGGCGTAATCATGGTCATAGCTGTTTCCTGTGTGAAATTGTTAT
CCGCTCACAATTCCACACAACATACGAGCCGGAAGCATAAAGTGTAAAGCCTGGGGTGCCTAATGAGTGA
GCTAACTCACATTAATTGCGTTGCGCTCACTGCCCGCTTTCCAGTCGGGAAACCTGTCGTGCCAGCTGCA
TTAATGAATCGGCCAACGCGCGGGGAGAGGCGGTTTGCGTATTGGGCGCTCTTCCGCTTCCTCGCTCACT
GACTCGCTGCGCTCGGTCGTTCGGCTGCGGCGAGCGGTATCAGCTCACTCAAAGGCGGTAATACGGTTAT
CCACAGAATCAGGGGATAACGCAGGAAAGAACATGTGAGCAAAAGGCCAGCAAAAGGCCAGGAACCGTAA
AAAGGCCGCGTTGCTGGCGTTTTTCCATAGGCTCCGCCCCCCTGACGAGCATCACAAAAATCGACGCTCA
AGTCAGAGGTGGCGAAACCCGACAGGACTATAAAGATACCAGGCGTTTCCCCCTGGAAGCTCCCTCGTGC
GCTCTCCTGTTCCGACCCTGCCGCTTACCGGATACCTGTCCGCCTTTCTCCCTTCGGGAAGCGTGGCGCT
TTCTCATAGCTCACGCTGTAGGTATCTCAGTTCGGTGTAGGTCGTTCGCTCCAAGCTGGGCTGTGTGCAC
GAACCCCCCGTTCAGCCCGACCGCTGCGCCTTATCCGGTAACTATCGTCTTGAGTCCAACCCGGTAAGAC
ACGACTTATCGCCACTGGCAGCAGCCACTGGTAACAGGATTAGCAGAGCGAGGTATGTAGGCGGTGCTAC
AGAGTTCTTGAAGTGGTGGCCTAACTACGGCTACACTAGAAGAACAGTATTTGGTATCTGCGCTCTGCTG
AAGCCAGTTACCTTCGGAAAAAGAGTTGGTAGCTCTTGATCCGGCAAACAAACCACCGCTGGTAGCGGTG
GTTTTTTTGTTTGCAAGCAGCAGATTACGCGCAGAAAAAAAGGATCTCAAGAAGATCCTTTGATCTTTTC
TACGGGGTCTGACGCTCAGTGGAACGAAAACTCACGTTAAGGGATTTTGGTCATGAGATTATCAAAAAGG
ATCTTCACCTAGATCCTTTTAAATTAAAAATGAAGTTTTAAATCAATCTAAAGTATATATGAGTAAACTT
GGTCTGACAGTTACCAATGCTTAATCAGTGAGGCACCTATCTCAGCGATCTGTCTATTTCGTTCATCCAT
AGTTGCCTGACTCCCCGTCGTGTAGATAACTACGATACGGGAGGGCTTACCATCTGGCCCCAGTGCTGCA
ATGATACCGCGAGACCCACGCTCACCGGCTCCAGATTTATCAGCAATAAACCAGCCAGCCGGAAGGGCCG
AGCGCAGAAGTGGTCCTGCAACTTTATCCGCCTCCATCCAGTCTATTAATTGTTGCCGGGAAGCTAGAGT
AAGTAGTTCGCCAGTTAATAGTTTGCGCAACGTTGTTGCCATTGCTACAGGCATCGTGGTGTCACGCTCG
TCGTTTGGTATGGCTTCATTCAGCTCCGGTTCCCAACGATCAAGGCGAGTTACATGATCCCCCATGTTGT
GCAAAAAAGCGGTTAGCTCCTTCGGTCCTCCGATCGTTGTCAGAAGTAAGTTGGCCGCAGTGTTATCACT
CATGGTTATGGCAGCACTGCATAATTCTCTTACTGTCATGCCATCCGTAAGATGCTTTTCTGTGACTGGT
GAGTACTCAACCAAGTCATTCTGAGAATAGTGTATGCGGCGACCGAGTTGCTCTTGCCCGGCGTCAATAC
GGGATAATACCGCGCCACATAGCAGAACTTTAAAAGTGCTCATCATTGGAAAACGTTCTTCGGGGCGAAA
ACTCTCAAGGATCTTACCGCTGTTGAGATCCAGTTCGATGTAACCCACTCGTGCACCCAACTGATCTTCA
GCATCTTTTACTTTCACCAGCGTTTCTGGGTGAGCAAAAACAGGAAGGCAAAATGCCGCAAAAAAGGGAA
TAAGGGCGACACGGAAATGTTGAATACTCATACTCTTCCTTTTTCAATATTATTGAAGCATTTATCAGGG
TTATTGTCTCATGAGCGGATACATATTTGAATGTATTTAGAAAAATAAACAAATAGGGGTTCCGCGCACA
TTTCCCCGAAAAGTGCCACCTGACGTCGACGGATCGGGAGATCTCCCGATCCCCTATGGTGCACTCTCAG
TACAATCTGCTCTGATGCCGCATAGTTAAGCCAGTATCTGCTCCCTGCTTGTGTGTTGGAGGTCGCTGAG
TAGTGCGCGAGCAAAATTTAAGCTACAACAAGGCAAGGCTTGACCGACAATTGCATGAAGAATCTGCTTA
GGGTTAGGCGTTTTGCGCTGCTTCGCGATGTACGGGCCAGATATACGCGTTGACATTGATTATTGACTAG
TTATTAATAGTAATCAATTACGGGGTCATTAGTTCATAGCCCATATATGGAGTTCCGCGTTACATAACTT
ACGGTAAATGGCCCGCCTGGCTGACCGCCCAACGACCCCCGCCCATTGACGTCAATAATGACGTATGTTC
CCATAGTAACGCCAATAGGGACTTTCCATTGACGTCAATGGGTGGAGTATTTACGGTAAACTGCCCACTT
GGCAGTACATCAAGTGTATCATATGCCAAGTACGCCCCCTATTGACGTCAATGACGGTAAATGGCCCGCC
TGGCATTATGCCCAGTACATGACCTTATGGGACTTTCCTACTTGGCAGTACATCTACGTATTAGTCATCG
CTATTACCATGGTGATGCGGTTTTGGCAGTACATCAATGGGCGTGGATAGCGGTTTGACTCACGGGGATT
TCCAAGTCTCCACCCCATTGACGTCAATGGGAGTTTGTTTTGGCACCAAAATCAACGGGACTTTCCAAAA
TGTCGTAACAACTCCGCCCCATTGACGCAAATGGGCGGTAGGCGTGTACGGTGGGAGGTCTATATAAGCA
GCGCGTTTTGCCTGTACTGGGTCTCTCTGGTTAGACCAGATCTGAGCCTGGGAGCTCTCTGGCTAACTAG
GGAACCCACTGCTTAAGCCTCAATAAAGCTTGCCTTGAGTGCTTCAAGTAGTGTGTGCCCGTCTGTTGTG
TGACTCTGGTAACTAGAGATCCCTCAGACCCTTTTAGTCAGTGTGGAAAATCTCTAGCAGTGGCGCCCGA
ACAGGGACTTGAAAGCGAAAGGGAAACCAGAGGAGCTCTCTCGACGCAGGACTCGGCTTGCTGAAGCGCG
CACGGCAAGAGGCGAGGGGCGGCGACTGGTGAGTACGCCAAAAATTTTGACTAGCGGAGGCTAGAAGGAG
AGAGATGGGTGCGAGAGCGTCAGTATTAAGCGGGGGAGAATTAGATCGCGATGGGAAAAAATTCGGTTAA
GGCCAGGGGGAAAGAAAAAATATAAATTAAAACATATAGTATGGGCAAGCAGGGAGCTAGAACGATTCGC
AGTTAATCCTGGCCTGTTAGAAACATCAGAAGGCTGTAGACAAATACTGGGACAGCTACAACCATCCCTT
CAGACAGGATCAGAAGAACTTAGATCATTATATAATACAGTAGCAACCCTCTATTGTGTGCATCAAAGGA
TAGAGATAAAAGACACCAAGGAAGCTTTAGACAAGATAGAGGAAGAGCAAAACAAAAGTAAGACCACCGC
ACAGCAAGCGGCCGCTGATCTTCAGACCTGGAGGAGGAGATATGAGGGACAATTGGAGAAGTGAATTATA
TAAATATAAAGTAGTAAAAATTGAACCATTAGGAGTAGCACCCACCAAGGCAAAGAGAAGAGTGGTGCAG
AGAGAAAAAAGAGCAGTGGGAATAGGAGCTTTGTTCCTTGGGTTCTTGGGAGCAGCAGGAAGCACTATGG
GCGCAGCGTCAATGACGCTGACGGTACAGGCCAGACAATTATTGTCTGGTATAGTGCAGCAGCAGAACAA
TTTGCTGAGGGCTATTGAGGCGCAACAGCATCTGTTGCAACTCACAGTCTGGGGCATCAAGCAGCTCCAG
GCAAGAATCCTGGCTGTGGAAAGATACCTAAAGGATCAACAGCTCCTGGGGATTTGGGGTTGCTCTGGAA
AACTCATTTGCACCACTGCTGTGCCTTGGAATGCTAGTTGGAGTAATAAATCTCTGGAACAGATTTGGAA
TCACACGACCTGGATGGAGTGGGACAGAGAAATTAACAATTACACAAGCTTAATACACTCCTTAATTGAA
GAATCGCAAAACCAGCAAGAAAAGAATGAACAAGAATTATTGGAATTAGATAAATGGGCAAGTTTGTGGA
ATTGGTTTAACATAACAAATTGGCTGTGGTATATAAAATTATTCATAATGATAGTAGGAGGCTTGGTAGG
TTTAAGAATAGTTTTTGCTGTACTTTCTATAGTGAATAGAGTTAGGCAGGGATATTCACCATTATCGTTT
CAGACCCACCTCCCAACCCCGAGGGGACCCGACAGGCCCGAAGGAATAGAAGAAGAAGGTGGAGAGAGAG
ACAGAGACAGATCCATTCGATTAGTGAACGGATCGGCACTGCGTGCGCCAATTCTGCAGACAAATGGCAG
TATTCATCCACAATTTTAAAAGAAAAGGGGGGATTGGGGGGTACAGTGCAGGGGAAAGAATAGTAGACAT
AATAGCAACAGACATACAAACTAAAGAATTACAAAAACAAATTACAAAAATTCAAAATTTTCGGGTTTAT
TACAGGGACAGCAGAGATCCAGTTTGGTTAATTCTAGACAGTTATCA
Features (pLannotate 1.2.2; 42 found; start..end, strand, type, name):
      1..25      +  protein_bind   attB1: mutant version of attB; recombination site for the Gateway® BP reaction BP Clonase™
     64..336     +  protein_bind   tetracycline response element: contains seven copies of the tetracycline operator tetO tetracycline repressor TetR
    347..364     +  misc_feature   MCS (fragment): pUC18/19 multiple cloning site
    369..407     +  promoter       minimal CMV promoter: human cytomegalovirus (CMV) immediate early promoter
    519..538     +  CDS            FLAG (fragment): FLAG® epitope tag, followed by an enterokinase cleavage site
    540..2504    +  CDS            EWSR1: EWS_HUMAN - Also known as EWS. Experimental evidence at protein level: Swiss-Prot protein existence level 1. Might normally function as a transcriptional repressor. EWS- fusion-proteins (EFPS) may play a role in the tumorigenic process. They may disturb gene expression by mimicking, or interfering with the normal function of CTD-POLII within the transcription initiation complex. They may also contribute to an aberrant activation of the fusion protein target genes. From Homo sapiens (Human).
   2561..2585    -  protein_bind   attB2: mutant version of attB; recombination site for the Gateway® BP reaction BP Clonase™
   2635..3846    +  promoter       UbC promoter: human ubiquitin C promoter
   3905..4602    +  CDS            rtTA3 (fragment): reverse tetracycline transactivator 3 activates expression from Tet-responsive promoters in the presence of doxycycline
   4532..4642    +  CDS            VP48: 3 tandem repeats of the minimal activation domain of herpes simplex virus VP16 (Cheng et al., 2013)
   4815..5277    +  misc_feature   IRES: internal ribosome entry site (IRES) of the encephalomyocarditis virus (EMCV)
   5293..6087    +  CDS            NeoR/KanR: aminoglycoside phosphotransferase from Tn5; aph(3')-II (or nptII); confers resistance to neomycin, kanamycin, and G418 (Geneticin®)
   6115..6198    +  CDS            large T antigen (fragment): large T antigen from SV40 (simian virus 40)
   6232..6255    +  misc_feature   MCS (fragment): pBluescript multiple cloning site
   6255..6843    +  misc_feature   WPRE: woodchuck hepatitis virus posttranscriptional regulatory element
   6844..6863    +  misc_feature   MCS (fragment): pBluescript multiple cloning site
   6865..7365    +  CDS            nef (fragment): NEF_HV1LA - Experimental evidence at protein level: Swiss-Prot protein existence level 1. Extracellular Nef protein targets CD4(+) T-lymphocytes for apoptosis by interacting with CXCR4 surface receptors. From Human immunodeficiency virus type 1 group M subtype B (isolate Lai) (HIV-1).
   7372..7552    +  LTR            5' LTR (truncated): truncated 5' long terminal repeat (LTR) from HIV-1
   7584..7808    +  polyA_signal   bGH poly(A) signal: bovine growth hormone polyadenylation signal
   7812..7833    +  promoter       SV40 promoter (fragment): SV40 enhancer and early promoter
   7854..8282    +  rep_origin     f1 ori (sequence partly withheld): f1 bacteriophage origin of replication; arrow indicates direction of (+) strand synthesis
   8296..8625    +  promoter       SV40 promoter: SV40 enhancer and early promoter
   8673..8720    +  promoter       EM7 promoter: synthetic bacterial promoter&nbsp
   8739..9113    +  CDS            BleoR: antibiotic-binding protein; Sh ble from Streptoalloteichus hindustanus; confers resistance to bleomycin, phleomycin, and Zeocin™
   9123..9248    +  CDS            ble (fragment): BLE_KLEPN - Experimental evidence at protein level: Swiss-Prot protein existence level 1. Binding protein with a strong affinity to the bleomycin family of antibiotics. Binds to CL990; an antimitotic-antibiotic compound. From Klebsiella pneumoniae.
   9243..9364    +  polyA_signal   SV40 poly(A) signal: SV40 polyadenylation signal
   9435..9457    -  protein_bind   lac operator (fragment): The lac repressor binds to the lac operator to inhibit transcription in E. coli. This inhibition can be relieved by adding lactose or isopropyl-β-D-thiogalactopyranoside (IPTG). lac repressor encoded by lacI
   9461..9491    -  promoter       lac promoter: promoter for the E. coli lac operon
   9506..9527    -  protein_bind   CAP binding site: CAP binding activates transcription in the presence of cAMP. E. coli catabolite activator protein
   9540..9632    -  CDS            lacI (fragment): lac repressor; lacI; The lac repressor binds to the lac operator to inhibit transcription in E. coli. This inhibition can be relieved by adding lactose or isopropyl-β-D-thiogalactopyranoside (IPTG).
   9815..10403   -  rep_origin     ori: high-copy-number ColE1/pMB1/pBR322/pUC origin of replication
  10574..11434   -  CDS            AmpR: β-lactamase; bla; confers resistance to ampicillin, carbenicillin, and related antibiotics
  11435..11539   -  promoter       AmpR promoter: bla
  11598..11650   -  misc_feature   bom (fragment): basis of mobility region from pBR322
  11805..12184   +  enhancer       CMV enhancer: human cytomegalovirus immediate early enhancer
  12185..12384   +  promoter       CMV promoter: human cytomegalovirus (CMV) immediate early promoter
  12402..12582   +  LTR            5' LTR (truncated): truncated 5' long terminal repeat (LTR) from HIV-1
  12629..12754   +  misc_feature   HIV-1 Ψ: packaging signal of human immunodeficiency virus type 1
  12738..13101   +  CDS            HIV-1 gag (fragment): gag protein from human immunodeficiency virus 1; gag
  13247..13480   +  misc_feature   RRE: The Rev response element (RRE) of HIV-1 allows for Rev-dependent mRNA export from the nucleus to the cytoplasm.
  13857..13957   +  CDS            Rev (fragment): human immunodeficiency virus 1 (HIV-1) Rev protein; rev; enhances nuclear export of unspliced and incompletely spliced viral mRNAs
  14007..14124   +  misc_feature   cPPT/CTS: central polypurine tract and central termination sequence of HIV-1
