[The description below was written by a language model from this plasmid's Addgene catalogue record and pLannotate feature annotations shown in this document.]
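Description:
pSLIK-NFLAG-hEWSR1G511A-CMyc is a lentiviral transfer plasmid built on the pSLIK-neo backbone for doxycycline-inducible expression of a mutant human EWSR1 protein. It is propagated in E. coli through a high-copy ColE1/pUC-type origin with ampicillin selection. An f1 origin and an SV40/EM7-driven bleomycin (Zeocin) resistance cassette also lie in the plasmid backbone, outside the viral genome. The viral portion has a CMV enhancer/promoter fused to a truncated HIV-1 5' LTR, followed by the Ψ packaging signal, a gag fragment, RRE and cPPT/CTS. At the 3' end are WPRE, a second truncated LTR and a bGH polyadenylation signal. Virus is produced by co-transfection with the psPAX2 packaging plasmid and the pMD2G envelope plasmid.

The payload was assembled by Gateway LR recombination from a pEN_Tmcs entry clone and sits between attB1 and attB2 sites. A tetracycline response element with seven tetO copies joined to a minimal CMV promoter (TRE) drives EWSR1 carrying a Gly511-to-Ala substitution, with an N-terminal FLAG tag and, according to the catalogue entry, a C-terminal Myc tag. The feature table annotates the FLAG tag but not the Myc tag. Downstream, the human UbC promoter constitutively expresses rtTA3, and an EMCV IRES links it to the neomycin resistance gene. A single provirus therefore supplies the transactivator, G418 selection and the inducible transgene. The sequenced record is 14,180 nt, somewhat shorter than the 14,600 bp listed in the catalogue. The associated publication evaluates the role of EWSR1, a FUS/TLS-related gene, in amyotrophic lateral sclerosis, which suggests the construct was made for controlled expression of this variant in transduced mammalian cells.
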