Addgene plasmid #50734: pSLIK-NFLAG-hEWSR1G511A-CMyc
Purpose: Produces lentivirus expressing human EWSR1G511A mutant with FLAG tag at its N-terminus and Myc tag at its C-terminus by co-transfection with psPAX2 and pMD2G
Depositing lab: Zissimos Mourelatos. Depositing organization: Stanford University. Publication: Evaluating the role of the FUS/TLS-related gene EWSR1 in amyotrophic lateral sclerosis. Couthouis J, Hart MP, Erion R, King OD, Diaz Z, Nakaya T, Ibrahim F, Kim HJ, Mojsilovic-Petrovic J, Panossian S, Kim CE, Frackelton EC, Solski JA, Williams KL, Clay-Falcone D, Elman L, McCluskey L, Greene R, Hakonarson H, Kalb RG, Lee VM, Trojanowski JQ, Nicholson GA, Blair IP, Bonini NM, Van Deerlin VM, Mourelatos Z, Shorter J, Gitler AD. Hum Mol Genet. 2012 Jul 1;21(13):2899-911. doi: 10.1093/hmg/dds116. Epub 2012 Mar 27. PubMed 22454397.
Backbone
  Vector backbone: pSLIK-neo
  Backbone manufacturer: Iain Fraser(Addgene plasmid #25735)
  Backbone size w/o insert (bp): 13286
  Total vector size (bp): 14600
  Modifications to backbone: hEWSR1 G511A was cloned into pEN_Tmcs vector at SpeI/NotI sites. The SpeI site was blunt-ended for use. Using LR-recombination, the insert was recombinated into pSLIK-neo vector along with TRE promoter.
  Vector type: Lentiviral
  Selectable markers: Neomycin (select with G418)
Growth in bacteria
  Bacterial resistance: Ampicillin, 100 μg/mL
  Growth temperature: 37°C
  Growth strain: NEB Stable
  Copy number: Unknown
Gene/Insert
  Gene/Insert name: EWSR1 G511A
  Species: H. sapiens (human)
  Insert size (bp): 2032
  Mutation: Changed Gly 511 to Ala
  GenBank ID: NM_001163285.1 NM_001163285.1
  Entrez Gene: EWSR1 (a.k.a. EWS, EWS-FLI1, bK984G1.4)
  Promoter: TRE
  Tag / fusion protein: FLAG (N terminal on insert); Myc (C terminal on insert)
  Cloning method: Gateway Cloning
  Sequencing primers: 5′ TGGAGACGCCATCCACGCTG; 3′ CCATCTTTATGGCTCGAGATG
Terms and licenses: Academic/Nonprofit Terms; Industry Terms: Not Available to Industry
How to cite: pSLIK-NFLAG-hEWSR1G511A-CMyc was a gift from Zissimos Mourelatos (Addgene plasmid # 50734 ; http://n2t.net/addgene:50734 ; RRID:Addgene_50734)
