>Addgene plasmid #50734 | pSLIK-NFLAG-hEWSR1G511A-CMyc | addgene partial sequence | sequence record 77889 | cPPT-F 5'-gggaaagaatagtagacataatag-3'
TTACAAAAACAAATTACAAAAATTCAAAATTTTCGGGTTTATTACAGGGACAGCAGAGATCCAGTTTGGT
TAATTCTAGACAGTTATCAACAAGTTTGTACAAAAAAGCAGGCTTTAAAGGAACCAATTCAGTCGACTGG
ATCCTTTACCACTCCCTATCAGTGATAGAGAAAAGTGAAAGTCGAGTTTACCACTCCCTATCAGTGATAG
AGAAAAGTGAAAGTCGAGTTTACCACTCCCTATCAGTGATAGAGAAAAGTGAAAGTCGAGTTTACCACTC
CCTATCAGTGATAGAGAAAAGTGAAAGTCGAGTTTACCACTCCCTATCAGTGATAGAGAAAAGTGAAAGT
CGAGTTTACCACTCCCTATCAGTGATAGAGAAAAGTGAAAGTCGAGTTTACCACTCCCTATCAGTGATAG
AGAAAAGTGAAAGTCGAGCTCGGTACCCGGGTCGAGGTAGGCGTGTACGGTGGGAGGCCTATATAAGCAG
AGCTCGTTTAGTGAACCGTCAGATCGCCTGGAGACGCCATCCACGCTGTTTTGACCTCCATAGAAGACAC
CGGGACCGATCCAGCCTCCGCGGCCCCGAACTAGTCACCATGGACTACAAGGACGACGATGACAAAATGG
CGTCCACGGATTACAGTACCTATAGCCAAGCTGCAGCGCAGCAGGGCTACAGTGCTTACACCGCCCAGCC
CACTCAAGGATATGCACAGACCACCCAGGCATATGGGCAACAAAGCTATGGAACCTATGGACAGCCCACT
GATGTCAGCTATACCCAGGCTCAGACCACTGCAACCTATGGGCAGACCGCCTATGCAACTTCTTATGGAC
AGCCTCCCACTGGTTATACTACTCCAACTGCCCCCCAGGCATACAGCCAGCCTGTCCAGGGGTATGGCAC
TGGTGCTTATGATACCACCACTGCTACAGTCACCACCACCCAGGCCTCCTATGCAGCTCAGTCTGCATAT
G
