>Addgene plasmid #50734 | pSLIK-NFLAG-hEWSR1G511A-CMyc | addgene partial sequence | sequence record 130766 | hUBCpro-R 5'-CTAAGGCCGAGTCTTATGAGCAG-3'
ACGCTCGCTGCGCCCTTCGTCTGACGTGGCAGCGCTCGCCGTGAGGAGGGGGGCGCCCGCGGGAGGCGCC
AAAACCCGGCGCGGAGGCCAGATCTTGGGTGGGTTAATTAACCATCTTTATGGCTCGAGATGTTATCAAC
CACTTTGTACAAGAAAGCTGGGTCTAGATATCTCGAGTGCGGCCGCCTACAGATCCTCTTCTGAGATGAG
TTTTTGTTCGTAGGGCCGATCTCTGCGCTCCTGACGGTGCTCGCCTTTATCCATTTTTCCAGGTCCTCCA
CGTCCTCCTCTTCTTCCTCCCATCTGTTCCATCAAAGGTCCAGGGGGCCCCCCAGGGCCACCTCGTCTTC
CTCCACCAAAGCCACCTCGGTCCATGCCCCGGCCACCACGGAAGCCACCTCTGTCTCCACCACGGCCACC
TCTGAACATTCCACCGGGACCACCACGATCCATGAGGCCACCTCTTCCTCCCCGCATGCCACCAGGGCCA
CCTCTGCCACGATCACCACCCGGGGGCGGAAAGGGTGGCGGGAGGAAGCCTTCAGGCTTTGGGGCCTTAC
ACTGGTTGCACTCTGTTCTCCAGGCGAAGTTCTGGTTTCCACAACCCGGATTGGGACACTGCCAGTCTCC
AGCTCGGTGCTGGACGTTTCCTGCTCCAGAGGGGTTCC
