>Addgene plasmid #50734 | pSLIK-NFLAG-hEWSR1G511A-CMyc | depositor partial sequence | sequence record 130768 | Insert between SpeI and NotI
TWAAGACACCGGGACCGATCCAGCCTCCGCGGCCCCGAACTAGTCACCATGGACTACAAGGACGACGATG
ACAAAATGGCGTCCACGGATTACAGTACCTATAGCCAAGCTGCAGCGCAGCAGGGCTACAGTGCTTACAC
CGCCCAGCCCACTCAAGGATATGCACAGACCACCCAGGCATATGGGCAACAAAGCTATGGAACCTATGGA
CAGCCCACTGATGTCAGCTATACCCAGGCTCAGACCACTGCAACCTATGGGCAGACCGCCTATGCAACTT
CTTATGGACAGCCTCCCACTGGTTATACTACTCCAACTGCCCCCCAGGCATACAGCCAGCCTGTCCAGGG
GTATGGCACTGGTGCTTATGATACCACCACTGCTACAGTCACCACCACCCAGGCCTCCTATGCAGCTCAG
TCTGCATATGGCACTCAGCCTGCTTATCCAGCCTATGGGCAGCAGCCAGCAGCCACTGCACCTACAAGAC
CGCAGGATGGAAACAAGCCCACTGAGACTAGTCAACCTCAATCTAGCACAGGGGGTTACAACCAGCCCAG
CCTAGGATATGGACAGAGTAACTACAGTTATCCCCAGGTACCTGGGAGCTACCCCATGCAGCCAGTCACT
GCACCTCCATCCTACCCTCCTACCAGCTATTCCTCTACACAGCCGACTAGTTATGATCAGAGCAGTTACT
CTCAGCAGAACACCTATGGGCAACCGAGCAGCTATGGACAGCAGAGTAGCTATGGTCAACAAAGCAGCTA
TGGGCAGCAGCCTCCCACTAGTTACCCACCCCAAACTGGATCCTACAGCCAAGCTCCAAGTCAATATAGC
CAACAGAGCAGCAGCTACGGGCAGCAGAGTTCATTCCGACAGGACCACCCCAGTAGCATGGGTGTTTATG
GGCAGGAGTCTGGAGGATTTTCCGGACCAGGAGAGAACCGGAGCATGAGTGGCCCTGATAACCGGGGCAG
GGGAAGAGGGGGATTTGATCGTGGAGGCATGAGCAGAGGTGGGCGGGGAGGAGGACGCGGTGGAATGGGC
GCTGGAGAGCGAGGTGGCTTCAATAAGCCTGGTGGACCCATGGATGAAGGACCAGATCTTGATCTAGGCC
CACCTGTAGATCCAGATGAAGACTCTGACAACAGTGCAATTTATGTACAAGGATTAAATGACAGTGTGAC
TCTAGATGATCTGGCAGACTTCTTTAAGCAGTGTGGGGTTGTTAAGATGAACAAGAGAACTGGGCAACCC
ATGATCCACATCTACCTGGACAAGGAAACAGGAAAGCCCAAAGGCGATGCCACAGTGTCCTATGAAGACC
CACCCACTGCCAAGGCTGCCGTGGAATGGTTTGATGGGAAAGATTTTCAAGGGAGCAAACTTAAAGTCTC
CCTTGCTCGGAAGAAGCCTCCAATGAACAGTATGCGGGGTGGTCTGCCACCCCGTGAGGGCAGAGGCATG
CCACCACCACTCCGTGGAGGTCCAGGAGGCCCAGGAGGTCCTGGGGGACCCATGGGTCGCATGGGAGGCC
GTGGAGGAGATAGAGGAGGCTTCCCTCCAAGAGGACCCCGGGGTTCCCGAGGGAACCCCTCTGGAGCAGG
AAACGTCCAGCACCGAGCTGGAGACTGGCAGTGTCCCAATCCGGGTTGTGGAAACCAGAACTTCGCCTGG
AGAACAGAGTGCAACCAGTGTAAGGCCCCAAAGCCTGAAGGCTTCCTCCCGCCACCCTTTCCGCCCCCGG
GTGGTGATCGTGGCAGAGGTGGCCCTGGTGGCATGCGGGGAGGAAGAGGTGGCCTCATGGATCGTGGTGG
TCCCGGTGGAATGTTCAGAGGTGGCCGTGGTGGAGACAGAGGTGGCTTCCGTGGTGGCCGGGGCATGGAC
CGAGGTGGCTTTGGTGGAGGAAGACGAGGTGGCCCTGGGGGGCCCCCTGGACCTTTGATGGAACAGATGG
GAGGAAGAAGAGGAGGACGTGGAGGACCTGGAAAAATGGATAAAGGCGAGCACCGTCAGGAGCGCAGAGA
TCGGCCCTACGAACAAAAACTCATCTCAGAAGAGGATCTGTAGGCGGCCGCACTCGAGATATCTAGACCC
AGCTTTTA
